Addgene plasmid #16677: XE211 RGS7-pcDNA3.1
Depositing lab: Randall Moon. Depositing organization: University of Washington.
Backbone
  Vector backbone: pCDNA3.1
  Backbone manufacturer: Invitrogen
  Backbone size w/o insert (bp): 5428
  Vector type: Mammalian Expression
Growth in bacteria
  Bacterial resistance: Ampicillin, 100 μg/mL
  Growth temperature: 37°C
  Growth strain: DH5alpha
  Copy number: High Copy
Gene/Insert
  Gene/Insert name: RGS7 (alt name: regulator of G-protein signaling)
  Species: M. musculus (mouse)
  Entrez Gene: Rgs7
  Cloning method: Restriction Enzyme
  Sequencing primers: 5′ NA
Terms and licenses: Academic/Nonprofit Terms; Industry Terms: Not Available to Industry
How to cite: XE211 RGS7-pcDNA3.1 was a gift from Randall Moon (Addgene plasmid # 16677 ; http://n2t.net/addgene:16677 ; RRID:Addgene_16677)
