[The description below was written by a language model from this plasmid's Addgene catalogue record.]
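Description:
XE211 RGS7-pcDNA3.1 is a mammalian expression plasmid built on the commercial pcDNA3.1 backbone (5428 bp without insert) and carrying mouse Rgs7, which encodes regulator of G-protein signaling 7. The insert was introduced by restriction enzyme cloning, but the record does not state which sites were used, the insert size, or whether the coding sequence is full length or carries any epitope tag or fusion partner. The plasmid is maintained in E. coli as a high-copy construct under ampicillin selection.

No feature table is provided, so the regulatory elements are not individually documented for this construct. The record does not name the promoter. pcDNA3.1 vectors generally drive the cloned gene from the strong constitutive CMV immediate-early promoter, followed by a polyadenylation signal, and usually include a separate drug-resistance cassette for selecting stable mammalian transfectants. The specific pcDNA3.1 variant and its mammalian selection marker are not given here, so these details should be confirmed against the sequence.

RGS proteins act as GTPase-activating proteins for heterotrimeric G-protein alpha subunits, speeding GTP hydrolysis and so shortening G-protein-coupled receptor signaling. A construct of this type would typically be used for transient or stable overexpression of RGS7 in cultured mammalian cells to examine its effects on G-protein-dependent signaling pathways. The record itself does not state a specific experimental purpose.
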