>Addgene plasmid #16677 | XE211 RGS7-pcDNA3.1 | addgene partial sequence | sequence record 23478 | 16677 with CMV-F
TGGGGCNTTAGCGAGCTCTCTGGCTACTAGAGAACCCACTGCTTACTGGCTTATCGAAATTAATACGACT
CACTATAGGGAGACCCAAGCTGGCTAGCGTTTAAACGGGCCCTCTAGACTCGAGCGGCCGCCACTGTGCT
GGATATCTGCAGAATTCCACCACACTGGACTAGTGGATCCATGGCTCAGGGAAATAATTATGGACAGACC
AGCAACGGGGTGGCGGACGAATCACCCAACATGCTGGTGTACAGAAAGATGGAAGATGTCATAGCACGTA
TGCAAGACGAGAAAAACGGAATTCCCATCCGTACCGTCAAAAGCTTCCTTTCCAAGATCCCCAGTGTCTT
CTCCGGGTCAGACATTGTTCAATGGTTAATAAAGAACTTAACTATAGAAGATCCAGTGGAGGCTCTCCAT
TTGGGAACGCTAATGGCTGCCCATGGCTACTTCTTTCCCATCTCAGATCATGTCCTCACACTCAAGGATG
ACGGCACCTTCTACCGGTTTCAGACACCCTATTTTTGGCCGTCAAATTGTTGGGAGCCAGAAAACACAGA
CTATGCTGTTTACCTCTGCAAGAGAACAATGCAAAACAAGGCAAGGCTAGAGCTAGCAGATTATGAAGCC
GAGAGCCTGGCCAGGCTGCAGAGAGCATTTGCCCGGAAGTGGGAGTTCATTTTTATGCAAGCAGAAGCAC
AAGCTAAAGTGGACAAGAAGAGAGACAAAATTGAAGGAAGATCCTCGATAGTCAAGAGAGAGCATNCTGG
GATGTCACNGGCCTGTGCCTGGATGTGTAAATACTACAGAAGTGA
